Addgene plasmid #29260: pEMS1537
Purpose: Expression of the reporter gene was not detected in the brain and eye using LacZ.
Depositing lab: Elizabeth Simpson. Depositing organization: University of British Columbia. Publication: A regulatory toolbox of MiniPromoters to drive selective expression in the brain. Portales-Casamar E, Swanson DJ, Liu L, de Leeuw CN, Banks KG, Ho Sui SJ, Fulton DL, Ali J, Amirabbasi M, Arenillas DJ, Babyak N, Black SF, Bonaguro RJ, Brauer E, Candido TR, Castellarin M, Chen J, Chen Y, Cheng JC, Chopra V, Docking TR, Dreolini L, D'Souza CA, Flynn EK, Glenn R, Hatakka K, Hearty TG, Imanian B, Jiang S, Khorasan-zadeh S, Komljenovic I, Laprise S, Liao NY, Lim JS, Lithwick S, Liu F, Liu J, Lu M, McConechy M, McLeod AJ, Milisavljevic M, Mis J, O'Connor K, Palma B, Palmquist DL, Schmouth JF, Swanson MI, Tam B, Ticoll A, Turner JL, Varhol R, Vermeulen J, Watkins RF, Wilson G, Wong BK, Wong SH, Wong TY, Yang GS, Ypsilanti AR, Jones SJ, Holt RA, Goldowitz D, Wasserman WW, Simpson EM. Proc Natl Acad Sci U S A. 2010 Sep 21. 107(38):16589-94. 10.1073/pnas.1009158107 PubMed 20807748.
Backbone
  Vector backbone: pEMS1313
  Backbone size w/o insert (bp): 18843
  Vector type: Pleiades Promoter Project [sic, Pleaides Plieades]
Growth in bacteria
  Bacterial resistance: Ampicillin, 100 μg/mL
  Growth temperature: 37°C
  Growth strain: DH5alpha
  Growth instructions: DH10B
  Copy number: High Copy
Gene/Insert
  Gene/Insert name: Ple66 (alt name: FEV)
  Species: H. sapiens (human)
  Insert size (bp): 1589
  Entrez Gene: FEV (a.k.a. HSRNAFEV, PET-1)
  Tag / fusion protein: Intron-LacZ-NLS (C terminal on backbone)
  Cloning method: Restriction Enzyme; 5′ cloning site AscI (unknown if destroyed); 3′ cloning site AscI (unknown if destroyed)
  Sequencing primers: 5′ Unknown
Terms and licenses: Academic/Nonprofit Terms; Industry Terms
Depositor comments: Insert was not sequence confirmed, ends may be different and may contain some internal SNPs (sequence is based on initial cloning design, and not necessarirly final cloning design)
How to cite: pEMS1537 was a gift from Elizabeth Simpson (Addgene plasmid # 29260 ; http://n2t.net/addgene:29260 ; RRID:Addgene_29260)
