[The description below was written by a language model from this plasmid's Addgene catalogue record.]
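Description:
pEMS1537 is a reporter plasmid from the Pleiades Promoter Project, an effort to build compact human "MiniPromoters" that drive selective expression in defined brain regions and cell types. It is built on the large pEMS1313 backbone (recorded as about 18.8 kb without insert), is maintained in E. coli as a high-copy plasmid, and is selected with ampicillin. The record does not include a feature table, so the origin of replication and the other elements that account for the size of the backbone are not stated here.

The insert is Ple66, a roughly 1.6 kb MiniPromoter designed from regulatory sequence of the human FEV gene (also known as PET-1), cloned into an AscI site on both sides. Because the same enzyme site flanks the insert, orientation is not enforced by the cloning strategy, and the record does not say whether the sites were preserved. Ple66 sits upstream of a backbone-encoded reporter cassette described as Intron-LacZ-NLS: an intron, generally included to improve transgene expression, followed by beta-galactosidase carrying a nuclear localisation signal, which concentrates staining in the nuclei of expressing cells and makes them easier to identify in tissue sections.

The construct was intended to test whether the FEV-derived MiniPromoter could direct restricted expression in vivo. According to the record, LacZ reporter expression was not detected in the brain or eye, so this design serves mainly as a documented negative result. The depositor also notes that the insert was not sequence confirmed. The listed sequence reflects the initial cloning design, so the ends may differ and internal SNPs may be present.
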