>Addgene plasmid #29260 | pEMS1537 | addgene partial sequence | sequence record 38863 | LacZ-R 5'-GACAGTATCGGCCTCAGGAA-3'
CCGCTTCTGGTGCCGGAAACCAGGCAAAGCGCCATTCGCCATTCAGGCTGCGCAACTGTTGGGAAGGGCG
ATCGGTGCGGGCCTCTTCGCTATTACGCCAGCTGGCGAAAGGGGGATGTGCTGCAAGGCGATTAAGTTGG
GTAACGCCAGGGTTTTCCCAGTCACGACGTTGTAAAACGACGGGATCCGCCATGGTGGCGGAAGTTCCTA
TACCTTTTGAAGAATAGGAACTTCGGAATAGGAACTTCCTGTGGAGAGAAAGGCAAAGTGGATGTCAGTA
AGACCAATAGGTGCCTATCAGAAACGCAAGAGTCTTCTCTGTCTCGACAAGCCCAGTTTCTATTGGTCTC
CTTAAACCTGTCTTGTAACCTTGATACTTACGGCGCGCCGAGGCAGGCTTTGCGCTCGGTGGCACCGATC
CCCGCCCGAAGCGACCGCGGGTGACAAGGAGGAGAAGACGGCGCCGGGTCCGGCAGGGCCTGGCGGGAGG
GGGCAGCCCGGGCGTGGCGGGGGTTGCGGGGGGGTCCTGGAGAAACGCTTCCAGCTAAGGGGCCGCTTGG
AACCCTCCGGCCCCCGCGCGGCCCGGGGCCGCAATTTCCGTTTTAATTAAAGCGCTGCCGCCTCGGCCCC
CAGGACCCCGCCCCCGCCCCTCCTATCGTCCCATCGCAATAAAGTCTCCAACGCGCCGCGCCACAGCCAA
GCGCACCCGGCAGCCCCCCGCGCCCCGCAGCCGGGGAGACGCGCGGGGGATGGGCCCGGGCCATGTGCCC
TGATGGGAGCCTAGAGCGCGTGTCTTTTCCGCCTCCCTGACTCTCTGCAAACAGTGATGGGGCTGGTGTA
CCC
