>Addgene plasmid #29260 | pEMS1537 | addgene partial sequence | sequence record 39111 | pEMS1307-fwd 5'-ccgcacgtctaagaaaccat-3'
AAATAGGCGTATCACGAGGCCCTTTCGTCTTCAAGAATTAATTCCGATCATATTCAATAACCCTTAATGA
ATTCGAGCTCCTAGGCCGGCCACGCGTGGCGCGCCGCAGCAGAAGAAAAGAATCAGGAGAACCCCGGGCG
GAAGTTGTGGGCTTGACAAAAGGGCCCCGGGCCAAGGCTTAAGGGGGGTGCTGTGGTCCCCAGGCGCGAG
GCTGGGGGCCCGGGCCACCCGGCTCCTCCTCCCGGAGCCTGGTCCAGGCGCGCTGCGCGGAGCCCCTCCA
TAGAGCCCAAGTCAGGAAACGCGTCCAGGAAAAAGGAAATCCGCTTTCCGAAGGGGCCGGCTGGAGCCTT
ATAAAGCCGAGCGGGGAACTGCGCCAGCCGAGCTGGAGCGCGAAGAGAAGAGGAGGGTGCCTGGAGGGCC
GGCCTGAAGCTCGTAGCAGGAAGGTGAGGAGCCGTGAGAGCGCAGGGGAGACGCCCGCGGACCACAGCCT
TCTGGTACGGCTCGGCCACAGAGTACTCCACCACGCCAGAGACCCGTGCTTCCCCTCTCAGGCTCCTTCG
GGTCCCTGAGTCCCGGCTCTTGGCCCCCAGGCTCCCAATCTGCTCATTTCAACTCCTCTAGACCCTGCAC
TGAAACCCAGAGCTCTCTATCTGCCTTTAGGTCTCCCCAGTGCCCTACATTACAATCGGCCCTCCATGCA
ACCCGAATCTCCGGACACTTCTCCTTCCCCTGGACCCCAGCACTCTCTTCCCATGCCTGAGCCTAGACTT
CCCGCCCCAGGTTCCGGTGCCACCAGAGGAGGTAAAGAGAGACCTAG
